>Addgene plasmid #133804 | pHR_UAS-Ecad | addgene full sequence | sequence record 264937 | Addgene NGS Result
GCCCATTCTCCGCCCCATGGCTGACTAATTTTTTTTATTTATGCAGAGGCCGAGGCCGCCTCGGCCTCTG
AGCTATTCCAGAAGTAGTGAGGAGGCTTTTTTGGAGGCCTAGGCTTTTGCAAAAAGCTTGGACACAAGAC
AGGCTTGCGAGATATGTTTGAGAATACCACTTTATCCCGCGTCAGGGAGAGGCAGTGCGTAAAAAGACGC
GGACTCATGTGAAATACTGGTTTTTAGTGCGCCAGATCTCTATAATCTCGCGCAACCTATTTTCCCCTCG
AACACTTTTTAAGCCGTAGATAAACAGGCTGGGACACTTCACATGAGCGAAAAATACATCGTCACCTGGG
ACATGTTGCAGATCCATGCACGTAAACTCGCAAGCCGACTGATGCCTTCTGAACAATGGAAAGGCATTAT
TGCCGTAAGCCGTGGCGGTCTGTACCGGGTGCGTTACTGGCGCGTGAACTGGGTATTCGTCATGTCGATA
CCGTTTGTATTTCCAGCTACGATCACGACAACCAGCGCGAGCTTAAAGTGCTGAAACGCGCAGAAGGCGA
TGGCGAAGGCTTCATCGTTATTGATGACCTGGTGGATACCGGTGGTACTGCGGTTGCGATTCGTGAAATG
TATCCAAAAGCGCACTTTGTCACCATCTTCGCAAAACCGGCTGGTCGTCCGCTGGTTGATGACTATGTTG
TTGATATCCCGCAAGATACCTGGATTGAACAGCCGTGGGATATGGGCGTCGTATTCGTCCCGCCAATCTC
CGGTCGCTAATCTTTTCAACGCCTGGCACTGCCGGGCGTTGTTCTTTTTAACTTCAGGCGGGTTACAATA
GTTTCCAGTAAGTATTCTGGAGGCTGCATCCATGACACAGGCAAACCTGAGCGAAACCCTGTTCAAACCC
CGCTTTAAACATCCTGAAACCTCGACGCTAGTCCGCCGCTTTAATCACGGCGCACAACCGCCTGTGCAGT
CGGCCCTTGATGGTAAAACCATCCCTCACTGGTATCGCATGATTAACCGTCTGATGTGGATCTGGCGCGG
CATTGACCCACGCGAAATCCTCGACGTCCAGGCACGTATTGTGATGAGCGATGCCGAACGTACCGACGAT
GATTTATACGATACGGTGATTGGCTACCGTGGCGGCAACTGGATTTATGAGTGGGCCCCGGATCTTTGTG
AAGGAACCTTACTTCTGTGGTGTGACATAATTGGACAAACTACCTACAGAGATTTAAAGCTCTAAGGTAA
ATATAAAATTTTTAAGTGTATAATGTGTTAAACTACTGATTCTAATTGTTTGTGTATTTTAGATTCCAAC
CTATGGAACTGATGAATGGGAGCAGTGGTGGAATGCCTTTAATGAGGAAAACCTGTTTTGCTCAGAAGAA
ATGCCATCTAGTGATGATGAGGCTACTGCTGACTCTCAACATTCTACTCCTCCAAAAAAGAAGAGAAAGG
TAGAAGACCCCAAGGACTTTCCTTCAGAATTGCTAAGTTTTTTGAGTCATGCTGTGTTTAGTAATAGAAC
TCTTGCTTGCTTTGCTATTTACACCACAAAGGAAAAAGCTGCACTGCTATACAAGAAAATTATGGAAAAA
TATTCTGTAACCTTTATAAGTAGGCATAACAGTTATAATCATAACATACTGTTTTTTCTTACTCCACACA
GGCATAGAGTGTCTGCTATTAATAACTATGCTCAAAAATTGTGTACCTTTAGCTTTTTAATTTGTAAAGG
GGTTAATAAGGAATATTTGATGTATAGTGCCTTGACTAGAGATCATAATCAGCCATACCACATTTGTAGA
GGTTTTACTTGCTTTAAAAAACCTCCCACACCTCCCCCTGAACCTGAAACATAAAATGAATGCAATTGTT
GTTGTTAACTTGTTTATTGCAGCTTATAATGGTTACAAATAAAGCAATAGCATCACAAATTTCACAAATA
AAGCATTTTTTTCACTGCATTCTAGTTGTGGTTTGTCCAAACTCATCAATGTATCTTATCATGTCTGGAT
CAACTGGATAACTCAAGCTAACCAAAATCATCCCAAACTTCCCACCCCATACCCTATTACCACTGCCAAT
TACCTGTGGTTTCATTTACTCTAAACCTGTGATTCCTCTGAATTATTTTCATTTTAAAGAAATTGTATTT
GTTAAATATGTACTACAAACTTAGTAGTTGGAAGGGCTAATTCACTCCCAAAGAAGACAAGATATCCTTG
ATCTGTGGATCTACCACACACAAGGCTACTTCCCTGATTAGCAGAACTACACACCAGGGCCAGGGGTCAG
ATATCCACTGACCTTTGGATGGTGCTACAAGCTAGTACCAGTTGAGCCAGATAAGGTAGAAGAGGCCAAT
AAAGGAGAGAACACCAGCTTGTTACACCCTGTGAGCCTGCATGGGATGGATGACCCGGAGAGAGAAGTGT
TAGAGTGGAGGTTTGACAGCCGCCTAGCATTTCATCACGTGGCCCGAGAGCTGCATCCGGAGTACTTCAA
GAACTGCTGATATCGAGCTTGCTACAAGGGACTTTCCGCTGGGGACTTTCCAGGGAGGCGTGGCCTGGGC
GGGACTGGGGAGTGGCGAGCCCTCAGATCCTGCATATAAGCAGCTGCTTTTTGCCTGTACTGGGTCTCTC
TGGTTAGACCAGATCTGAGCCTGGGAGCTCTCTGGCTAACTAGGGAACCCACTGCTTAAGCCTCAATAAA
GCTTGCCTTGAGTGCTTCAAGTAGTGTGTGCCCGTCTGTTGTGTGACTCTGGTAACTAGAGATCCCTCAG
ACCCTTTTAGTCAGTGTGGAAAATCTCTAGCAGTGGCGCCCGAACAGGGACTTGAAAGCGAAAGGGAAAC
CAGAGGAGCTCTCTCGACGCAGGACTCGGCTTGCTGAAGCGCGCACGGCAAGAGGCGAGGGGCGGCGACT
GGTGAGTACGCCAAAAATTTTGACTAGCGGAGGCTAGAAGGAGAGAGATGGGTGCGAGAGCGTCAGTATT
AAGCGGGGGAGAATTAGATCGCGATGGGAAAAAATTCGGTTAAGGCCAGGGGGAAAGAAAAAATATAAAT
TAAAACATATAGTATGGGCAAGCAGGGAGCTAGAACGATTCGCAGTTAATCCTGGCCTGTTAGAAACATC
AGAAGGCTGTAGACAAATACTGGGACAGCTACAACCATCCCTTCAGACAGGATCAGAAGAACTTAGATCA
TTATATAATACAGTAGCAACCCTCTATTGTGTGCATCAAAGGATAGAGATAAAAGACACCAAGGAAGCTT
TAGACAAGATAGAGGAAGAGCAAAACAAAAGTAAGACCACCGCACAGCAAGCGGCCGGCCGCTGATCTTC
AGACCTGGAGGAGGAGATATGAGGGACAATTGGAGAAGTGAATTATATAAATATAAAGTAGTAAAAATTG
AACCATTAGGAGTAGCACCCACCAAGGCAAAGAGAAGAGTGGTGCAGAGAGAAAAAAGAGCAGTGGGAAT
AGGAGCTTTGTTCCTTGGGTTCTTGGGAGCAGCAGGAAGCACTATGGGCGCAGCGTCAATGACGCTGACG
GTACAGGCCAGACAATTATTGTCTGGTATAGTGCAGCAGCAGAACAATTTGCTGAGGGCTATTGAGGCGC
AACAGCATCTGTTGCAACTCACAGTCTGGGGCATCAAGCAGCTCCAGGCAAGAATCCTGGCTGTGGAAAG
ATACCTAAAGGATCAACAGCTCCTGGGGATTTGGGGTTGCTCTGGAAAACTCATTTGCACCACTGCTGTG
CCTTGGAATGCTAGTTGGAGTAATAAATCTCTGGAACAGATTTGGAATCACACGACCTGGATGGAGTGGG
ACAGAGAAATTAACAATTACACAAGCTTAATACACTCCTTAATTGAAGAATCGCAAAACCAGCAAGAAAA
GAATGAACAAGAATTATTGGAATTAGATAAATGGGCAAGTTTGTGGAATTGGTTTAACATAACAAATTGG
CTGTGGTATATAAAATTATTCATAATGATAGTAGGAGGCTTGGTAGGTTTAAGAATAGTTTTTGCTGTAC
TTTCTATAGTGAATAGAGTTAGGCAGGGATATTCACCATTATCGTTTCAGACCCACCTCCCAACCCCGAG
GGGACCCGACAGGCCCGAAGGAATAGAAGAAGAAGGTGGAGAGAGAGACAGAGACAGATCCATTCGATTA
GTGAACGGATCTCGACGGTATCGCCAAATGGCAGTATTCATCCACAATTTTAAAAGAAAAGGGGGGATTG
GGGGGTACAGTGCAGGGGAAAGAATAGTAGACATAATAGCAACAGACATACAAACTAAAGAATTACAAAA
ACAAATTACAAAAATTCAAAATTTTCGGGTTTATTACAGGGACAGCAGAGATCCAGTTTGGATCGATAAG
CTTGATATCGAATTCGGAGCACTGTCCTCCGAACGTCGGAGCACTGTCCTCCGAACGTCGGAGCACTGTC
CTCCGAACGTCGGAGCACTGTCCTCCGAACGGAGCATGTCCTCCGAACGTCGGAGCACTGTCCTCCGAAC
GACTAGTTAGGCGTGTACGGTGGGAGGCCTATATAAGCAGAGCTCGTTTAGTGAACCGTCAGATCGCCTG
GAGACGCCATCCACGCTGTTTTGACCTCCATAGAAGACACCGGGACCGATCCAGCCTCTCGACATTCGTT
GGATCGCGGCCGCGGAGCTACCATGGGCCCTTGGAGCCGCAGCCTCTCGGCGCTGCTGCTGCTGCTGCAG
GTCTCCTCTTGGCTCTGCCAGGAGCCGGAGCCCTGCCACCCTGGCTTTGACGCCGAGAGCTACACGTTCA
CGGTGCCCCGGCGCCACCTGGAGAGAGGCCGCGTCCTGGGCAGAGTGAATTTTGAAGATTGCACCGGTCG
ACAAAGGACAGCCTATTTTTCCCTCGACACCCGATTCAAAGTGGGCACAGATGGTGTGATTACAGTCAAA
AGGCCTCTACGGTTTCATAACCCACAGATCCATTTCTTGGTCTACGCCTGGGACTCCACCTACAGAAAGT
TTTCCACCAAAGTCACGCTGAATACAGTGGGGCACCACCACCGCCCCCCGCCCCATCAGGCCTCCGTTTC
TGGAATCCAAGCAGAATTGCTCACATTTCCCAACTCCTCTCCTGGCCTCAGAAGACAGAAGAGAGACTGG
GTTATTCCTCCCATCAGCTGCCCAGAAAATGAAAAAGGCCCATTTCCTAAAAACCTGGTTCAGATCAAAT
CCAACAAAGACAAAGAAGGCAAGGTTTTCTACAGCATCACTGGCCAAGGAGCTGACACACCCCCTGTTGG
TGTCTTTATTATTGAAAGAGAAACAGGATGGCTGAAGGTGACAGAGCCTCTGGATAGAGAACGCATTGCC
ACATACACTCTCTTCTCTCACGCTGTGTCATCCAACGGGAATGCAGTTGAGGATCCAATGGAGATTTTGA
TCACGGTAACCGATCAGAATGACAACAAGCCCGAATTCACCCAGGAGGTCTTTAAGGGGTCTGTCATGGA
AGGTGCTCTTCCAGGAACCTCTGTGATGGAGGTCACAGCCACAGACGCGGACGATGATGTGAACACCTAC
AATGCCGCCATCGCTTACACCATCCTCAGCCAAGATCCTGAGCTCCCTGACAAAAATATGTTCACCATTA
ACAGGAACACAGGAGTCATCAGTGTGGTCACCACTGGGCTGGACCGAGAGAGTTTCCCTACGTATACCCT
GGTGGTTCAAGCTGCTGACCTTCAAGGTGAGGGGTTAAGCACAACAGCAACAGCTGTGATCACAGTCACT
GACACCAACGATAATCCTCCGATCTTCAATCCCACCACGTACAAGGGTCAGGTGCCTGAGAACGAGGCTA
ACGTCGTAATCACCACACTGAAAGTGACTGATGCTGATGCCCCCAATACCCCAGCGTGGGAGGCTGTATA
CACCATATTGAATGATGATGGTGGACAATTTGTCGTCACCACAAATCCAGTGAACAACGATGGCATTTTG
AAAACAGCAAAGGGCTTGGATTTTGAGGCCAAGCAGCAGTACATTCTACACGTAGCAGTGACGAATGTGG
TACCTTTTGAGGTCTCTCTCACCACCTCCACAGCCACCGTCACCGTGGATGTGCTGGATGTGAATGAAGC
CCCCATCTTTGTGCCTCCTGAAAAGAGAGTGGAAGTGTCCGAGGACTTTGGCGTGGGCCAGGAAATCACA
TCCTACACTGCCCAGGAGCCAGACACATTTATGGAACAGAAAATAACATATCGGATTTGGAGAGACACTG
CCAACTGGCTGGAGATTAATCCGGACACTGGTGCCATTTCCACTCGGGCTGAGCTGGACAGGGAGGATTT
TGAGCACGTGAAGAACAGCACGTACACAGCCCTAATCATAGCTACAGACAATGGTTCTCCAGTTGCTACT
GGAACAGGGACACTTCTGCTGATCCTGTCTGATGTGAATGACAACGCCCCCATACCAGAACCTCGAACTA
TATTCTTCTGTGAGAGGAATCCAAAGCCTCAGGTCATAAACATCATTGATGCAGACCTTCCTCCCAATAC
ATCTCCCTTCACAGCAGAACTAACACACGGGGCGAGTGCCAACTGGACCATTCAGTACAACGACCCAACC
CAAGAATCTATCATTTTGAAGCCAAAGATGGCCTTAGAGGTGGGTGACTACAAAATCAATCTCAAGCTCA
TGGATAACCAGAATAAAGACCAAGTGACCACCTTAGAGGTCAGCGTGTGTGACTGTGAAGGGGCCGCCGG
CGTCTGTAGGAAGGCACAGCCTGTCGAAGCAGGATTGCAAATTCCTGCCATTCTGGGGATTCTTGGAGGA
ATTCTTGCTTTGCTAATTCTGATTCTGCTGCTCTTGCTGTTTCTTCGGAGGAGAGCGGTGGTCAAAGAGC
CCTTACTGCCCCCAGAGGATGACACCCGGGACAACGTTTATTACTATGATGAAGAAGGAGGCGGAGAAGA
GGACCAGGACTTTGACTTGAGCCAGCTGCACAGGGGCCTGGACGCTCGGCCTGAAGTGACTCGTAACGAC
GTTGCACCAACCCTCATGAGTGTCCCCCGGTATCTTCCCCGCCCTGCCAATCCCGATGAAATTGGAAATT
TTATTGATGAAAATCTGAAAGCGGCTGATACTGACCCCACAGCCCCGCCTTATGATTCTCTGCTCGTGTT
TGACTATGAAGGAAGCGGTTCCGAAGCTGCTAGTCTGAGCTCCCTGAACTCCTCAGAGTCAGACAAAGAC
CAGGACTATGACTACTTGAACGAATGGGGCAATCGCTTCAAGAAGCTGGCTGACATGTACGGAGGCGGCG
AGGACGACTAGCCTGCAGGCATGCAAGCTTGCAGGCATGCAAGCTTGATATCAAGCTTATCGATAATCAA
CCTCTGGATTACAAAATTTGTGAAAGATTGACTGGTATTCTTAACTATGTTGCTCCTTTTACGCTATGTG
GATACGCTGCTTTAATGCCTTTGTATCATGCTATTGCTTCCCGTATGGCTTTCATTTTCTCCTCCTTGTA
TAAATCCTGGTTGCTGTCTCTTTATGAGGAGTTGTGGCCCGTTGTCAGGCAACGTGGCGTGGTGTGCACT
GTGTTTGCTGACGCAACCCCCACTGGTTGGGGCATTGCCACCACCTGTCAGCTCCTTTCCGGGACTTTCG
CTTTCCCCCTCCCTATTGCCACGGCGGAACTCATCGCCGCCTGCCTTGCCCGCTGCTGGACAGGGGCTCG
GCTGTTGGGCACTGACAATTCCGTGGTGTTGTCGGGGAAATCATCGTCCTTTCCTTGGCTGCTCGCCTGT
GTTGCCACCTGGATTCTGCGCGGGACGTCCTTCTGCTACGTCCCTTCGGCCCTCAATCCAGCGGACCTTC
CTTCCCGCGGCCTGCTGCCGGCTCTGCGGCCTCTTCCGCGTCTTCGCCTTCGCCCTCAGACGAGTCGGAT
CTCCCTTTGGGCCGCCTCCCCGCATCGATACCGTCGACCTCGAGGGAATTAATTCGAGCTCGGTACCTTT
AAGACCAATGACTTACAAGGCAGCTGTAGATCTTAGCCACTTTTTAAAAGAAAAGGGGGGACTGGAAGGG
CTAATTCACTCCCAACGAAGACAAGATCTGCTTTTTGCTTGTACTGGGTCTCTCTGGTTAGACCAGATCT
GAGCCTGGGAGCTCTCTGGCTAACTAGGGAACCCACTGCTTAAGCCTCAATAAAGCTTGCCTTGAGTGCT
TCAAGTAGTGTGTGCCCGTCTGTTGTGTGACTCTGGTAACTAGAGATCCCTCAGACCCTTTTAGTCAGTG
TGGAAAATCTCTAGCAGCATCTAGAATTAATTCCGTGTATTCTATAGTGTCACCTAAATCGTATGTGTAT
GATACATAAGGTTATGTATTAATTGTAGCCGCGTTCTAACGACAATATGTACAAGCCTAATTGTGTAGCA
TCTGGCTTACTGAAGCAGACCCTATCATCTCTCTCGTAAACTGCCGTCAGAGTCGGTTTGGTTGGACGAA
CCTTCTGAGTTTCTGGTAACGCCGTCCCGCACCCGGAAATGGTCAGCGAACCAATCAGCAGGGTCATCGC
TAGCCAGATCCTCTACGCCGGACGCATCGTGGCCGGCATCACCGGCGCCACAGGTGCGGTTGCTGGCGCC
TATATCGCCGACATCACCGATGGGGAAGATCGGGCTCGCCACTTCGGGCTCATGAGCGCTTGTTTCGGCG
TGGGTATGGTGGCAGGCCCCGTGGCCGGGGGACTGTTGGGCGCCATCTCCTTGCATGCACCATTCCTTGC
GGCGGCGGTGCTCAACGGCCTCAACCTACTACTGGGCTGCTTCCTAATGCAGGAGTCGCATAAGGGAGAG
CGTCGAATGGTGCACTCTCAGTACAATCTGCTCTGATGCCGCATAGTTAAGCCAGCCCCGACACCCGCCA
ACACCCGCTGACGCGCCCTGACGGGCTTGTCTGCTCCCGGCATCCGCTTACAGACAAGCTGTGACCGTCT
CCGGGAGCTGCATGTGTCAGAGGTTTTCACCGTCATCACCGAAACGCGCGAGACGAAAGGGCCTCGTGAT
ACGCCTATTTTTATAGGTTAATGTCATGATAATAATGGTTTCTTAGACGTCAGGTGGCACTTTTCGGGGA
AATGTGCGCGGAACCCCTATTTGTTTATTTTTCTAAATACATTCAAATATGTATCCGCTCATGAGACAAT
AACCCTGATAAATGCTTCAATAATATTGAAAAAGGAAGAGTATGAGTATTCAACATTTCCGTGTCGCCCT
TATTCCCTTTTTTGCGGCATTTTGCCTTCCTGTTTTTGCTCACCCAGAAACGCTGGTGAAAGTAAAAGAT
GCTGAAGATCAGTTGGGTGCACGAGTGGGTTACATCGAACTGGATCTCAACAGCGGTAAGATCCTTGAGA
GTTTTCGCCCCGAAGAACGTTTTCCAATGATGAGCACTTTTAAAGTTCTGCTATGTGGCGCGGTATTATC
CCGTATTGACGCCGGGCAAGAGCAACTCGGTCGCCGCATACACTATTCTCAGAATGACTTGGTTGAGTAC
TCACCAGTCACAGAAAAGCATCTTACGGATGGCATGACAGTAAGAGAATTATGCAGTGCTGCCATAACCA
TGAGTGATAACACTGCGGCCAACTTACTTCTGACAACGATCGGAGGACCGAAGGAGCTAACCGCTTTTTT
GCACAACATGGGGGATCATGTAACTCGCCTTGATCGTTGGGAACCGGAGCTGAATGAAGCCATACCAAAC
GACGAGCGTGACACCACGATGCCTGTAGCAATGGCAACAACGTTGCGCAAACTATTAACTGGCGAACTAC
TTACTCTAGCTTCCCGGCAACAATTAATAGACTGGATGGAGGCGGATAAAGTTGCAGGACCACTTCTGCG
CTCGGCCCTTCCGGCTGGCTGGTTTATTGCTGATAAATCTGGAGCCGGTGAGCGTGGGTCTCGCGGTATC
ATTGCAGCACTGGGGCCAGATGGTAAGCCCTCCCGTATCGTAGTTATCTACACGACGGGGAGTCAGGCAA
CTATGGATGAACGAAATAGACAGATCGCTGAGATAGGTGCCTCACTGATTAAGCATTGGTAACTGTCAGA
CCAAGTTTACTCATATATACTTTAGATTGATTTAAAACTTCATTTTTAATTTAAAAGGATCTAGGTGAAG
ATCCTTTTTGATAATCTCATGACCAAAATCCCTTAACGTGAGTTTTCGTTCCACTGAGCGTCAGACCCCG
TAGAAAAGATCAAAGGATCTTCTTGAGATCCTTTTTTTCTGCGCGTAATCTGCTGCTTGCAAACAAAAAA
ACCACCGCTACCAGCGGTGGTTTGTTTGCCGGATCAAGAGCTACCAACTCTTTTTCCGAAGGTAACTGGC
TTCAGCAGAGCGCAGATACCAAATACTGTTCTTCTAGTGTAGCCGTAGTTAGGCCACCACTTCAAGAACT
CTGTAGCACCGCCTACATACCTCGCTCTGCTAATCCTGTTACCAGTGGCTGCTGCCAGTGGCGATAAGTC
GTGTCTTACCGGGTTGGACTCAAGACGATAGTTACCGGATAAGGCGCAGCGGTCGGGCTGAACGGGGGGT
TCGTGCACACAGCCCAGCTTGGAGCGAACGACCTACACCGAACTGAGATACCTACAGCGTGAGCTATGAG
AAAGCGCCACGCTTCCCGAAGGGAGAAAGGCGGACAGGTATCCGGTAAGCGGCAGGGTCGGAACAGGAGA
GCGCACGAGGGAGCTTCCAGGGGGAAACGCCTGGTATCTTTATAGTCCTGTCGGGTTTCGCCACCTCTGA
CTTGAGCGTCGATTTTTGTGATGCTCGTCAGGGGGGCGGAGCCTATGGAAAAACGCCAGCAACGCGGCCT
TTTTACGGTTCCTGGCCTTTTGCTGGCCTTTTGCTCACATGTTCTTTCCTGCGTTATCCCCTGATTCTGT
GGATAACCGTATTACCGCCTTTGAGTGAGCTGATACCGCTCGCCGCAGCCGAACGACCGAGCGCAGCGAG
TCAGTGAGCGAGGAAGCGGAAGAGCGCCCAATACGCAAACCGCCTCTCCCCGCGCGTTGGCCGATTCATT
AATGCAGCTGTGGAATGTGTGTCAGTTAGGGTGTGGAAAGTCCCCAGGCTCCCCAGCAGGCAGAAGTATG
CAAAGCATGCATCTCAATTAGTCAGCAACCAGGTGTGGAAAGTCCCCAGGCTCCCCAGCAGGCAGAAGTA
TGCAAAGCATGCATCTCAATTAGTCAGCAACCATAGTCCCGCCCCTAACTCCGCCCATCCCGCCCCTAAC
TCCGCCCAGTTCC
Features (pLannotate 1.2.2; 33 found; start..end, strand, type, name):
    323..442     +  CDS            gpt (fragment): XGPT_ECOLI - Also known as gpp, gxu. Experimental evidence at protein level: Swiss-Prot protein existence level 1. Purine salvage pathway enzyme that catalyzes the transfer of the ribosyl-5-phosphate group from 5-phospho-alpha-D-ribose 1- diphosphate (PRPP) to the N9 position of the 6-oxopurines guanine and xanthine to form the corresponding ribonucleotides GMP (guanosine 5'- monophosphate) and XMP (xanthosine 5'-monophosphate), with the release of PPi. To a lesser extent, also acts on hypoxanthine (PubMed:9100006, PubMed:3886014). Does not ribophosphorylate adenine (PubMed:3886014). From Esch
    442..777     +  CDS            gpt (fragment): XGPT_ECOLI - Also known as gpp, gxu. Experimental evidence at protein level: Swiss-Prot protein existence level 1. Purine salvage pathway enzyme that catalyzes the transfer of the ribosyl-5-phosphate group from 5-phospho-alpha-D-ribose 1- diphosphate (PRPP) to the N9 position of the 6-oxopurines guanine and xanthine to form the corresponding ribonucleotides GMP (guanosine 5'- monophosphate) and XMP (xanthosine 5'-monophosphate), with the release of PPi. To a lesser extent, also acts on hypoxanthine (PubMed:9100006, PubMed:3886014). Does not ribophosphorylate adenine (PubMed:3886014). From Esch
    872..1177    +  CDS            frsA (fragment): FRSA_ECOLI - Also known as yafA. Experimental evidence at protein level: Swiss-Prot protein existence level 1. Catalyzes the hydrolysis of esters (PubMed:15808744). Displays esterase activity toward pNP-butyrate (PubMed:15808744). May stimulate mixed-acid fermentation by acting as a fermentation/respiration switch that down-regulates respiration and up- regulates fermentation rates (PubMed:15169777). From Escherichia coli (strain K12).
   1181..1255    +  CDS            small t antigen (fragment): SV40 (simian virus 40) small t antigen
   1257..1322    +  intron         small t intron: SV40 (simian virus 40) small t antigen intron
   1452..1472    +  CDS            SV40 NLS: nuclear localization signal of SV40 (simian virus 40) large T antigen
   1791..1874    +  CDS            large T antigen (fragment): large T antigen from SV40 (simian virus 40)
   1897..2031    +  polyA_signal   SV40 poly(A) signal: SV40 polyadenylation signal
   2198..2527    +  CDS            nef (fragment): NEF_HV1BR - Experimental evidence at protein level: Swiss-Prot protein existence level 1. Extracellular Nef protein targets CD4(+) T-lymphocytes for apoptosis by interacting with CXCR4 surface receptors (PubMed:14990729). From Human immunodeficiency virus type 1 group M subtype B (isolate BRU/LAI) (HIV-1).
   2575..2832    +  LTR            5' LTR (truncated): truncated 5' long terminal repeat (LTR) from HIV-1
   2879..3004    +  misc_feature   HIV-1 Ψ: packaging signal of human immunodeficiency virus type 1
   2988..3326    +  CDS            HIV-1 gag (fragment): gag protein from human immunodeficiency virus 1; gag
   3501..3734    +  misc_feature   RRE: The Rev response element (RRE) of HIV-1 allows for Rev-dependent mRNA export from the nucleus to the cytoplasm.
   4111..4211    +  CDS            Rev (fragment): human immunodeficiency virus 1 (HIV-1) Rev protein; rev; enhances nuclear export of unspliced and incompletely spliced viral mRNAs
   4248..4365    +  misc_feature   cPPT/CTS: central polypurine tract and central termination sequence of HIV-1
   4402..4425    -  misc_feature   MCS (fragment): pBluescript multiple cloning site
   4558..4594    +  promoter       minimal CMV promoter (fragment): human cytomegalovirus (CMV) immediate early promoter
   4713..7358    +  CDS            CDH1: CADH1_HUMAN - Also known as CDHE, UVO. Experimental evidence at protein level: Swiss-Prot protein existence level 1. (Microbial infection) Serves as a receptor for Listeria monocytogenes; internalin A (InlA) binds to this protein and promotes uptake of the bacteria. From Homo sapiens (Human).
   7362..7380    +  misc_feature   MCS (fragment): pUC18/19 multiple cloning site
   7397..7415    +  misc_feature   MCS (fragment): pBluescript multiple cloning site
   7415..8003    +  misc_feature   WPRE: woodchuck hepatitis virus posttranscriptional regulatory element
   8004..8026    +  misc_feature   MCS (fragment): pBluescript multiple cloning site
   8043..8111    +  CDS            nef (fragment): NEF_HV1Z2 - Experimental evidence at protein level: Swiss-Prot protein existence level 1. Extracellular Nef protein targets CD4(+) T-lymphocytes for apoptosis by interacting with CXCR4 surface receptors. From Human immunodeficiency virus type 1 group M subtype D (isolate Z2/CDC-Z34) (HIV-1).
   8113..8346    +  LTR            3' LTR (ΔU3): self-inactivating 3' long terminal repeat (LTR) from HIV-1
   8371..8389    -  promoter       SP6 promoter: promoter for bacteriophage SP6 RNA polymerase
   8617..8896    +  CDS            TcR (fragment): tetracycline efflux protein; tet; confers resistance to tetracycline
   8897..8945    -  misc_feature   bom (fragment): basis of mobility region from pBR322
   9047..9082    -  CDS            rop (fragment): Rop protein, which maintains plasmids at low copy number; rop
   9177..9281    +  promoter       AmpR promoter: bla
   9282..10142   +  CDS            AmpR: β-lactamase; bla; confers resistance to ampicillin, carbenicillin, and related antibiotics
  10313..10901   +  rep_origin     ori: high-copy-number ColE1/pMB1/pBR322/pUC origin of replication
  11084..11140   +  CDS            lacI (fragment): lac repressor; lacI; The lac repressor binds to the lac operator to inhibit transcription in E. coli. This inhibition can be relieved by adding lactose or isopropyl-β-D-thiogalactopyranoside (IPTG).
  11147..123     +  promoter       SV40 promoter (across the origin): SV40 enhancer and early promoter
