[The description below was written by a language model from this plasmid's Addgene catalogue record and pLannotate feature annotations shown in this document.]
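Description:
pHR_UAS-Ecad is an HIV-1-based lentiviral transfer plasmid built on the pHR backbone for inducible expression of human E-cadherin (CDH1) in mammalian cells. It is propagated in E. coli through a high-copy ColE1/pUC-type origin and selected with ampicillin via the bla gene and its promoter. The catalogue lists a total size of about 11.3 kb, which is close to the 11,353 nt sequenced record. The backbone also carries several non-functional remnants typical of older pHR-type vectors. These include fragments of gpt, frsA, TcR, rop and lacI, an SV40 early promoter with small t intron and SV40 poly(A) sequences, and an SP6 promoter.

The viral portion runs from a truncated 5' LTR through the Ψ packaging signal, a partial gag sequence, the Rev response element and the cPPT/CTS. It ends in a ΔU3 self-inactivating 3' LTR, so the integrated provirus lacks LTR promoter activity. Packaging functions are not encoded on the plasmid and would have to be supplied separately. Between these elements, a minimal CMV promoter fragment lies upstream of the full-length CDH1 coding sequence, followed by a WPRE that enhances transcript stability and expression. The name indicates upstream activating sequences (UAS) ahead of the minimal promoter, but the feature table does not annotate them. In such an arrangement, transcription would be low until a UAS-binding transcriptional activator is present. The record does not name that activator, and no tag, reporter or mammalian selection marker is annotated.

The associated publication concerns programming self-organizing multicellular structures with synthetic cell-cell signaling. This fits the use of the construct as a response element in which a signaling input triggers expression of the adhesion molecule E-cadherin.
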