Addgene plasmid #133804: pHR_UAS-Ecad
Purpose: inducible expression of Ecad in mammalian cells
Depositing lab: Wendell Lim. Depositing organization: University of California, San Francisco (UCSF). Publication: Programming self-organizing multicellular structures with synthetic cell-cell signaling. Toda S, Blauch LR, Tang SKY, Morsut L, Lim WA. Science. 2018 Jul 13;361(6398):156-162. doi: 10.1126/science.aat0271. Epub 2018 May 31. PubMed 29853554.
Backbone
  Vector backbone: pHR
  Backbone size w/o insert (bp): 8655
  Total vector size (bp): 11301
  Vector type: Mammalian Expression, Lentiviral
Growth in bacteria
  Bacterial resistance: Ampicillin, 100 μg/mL
  Growth temperature: 37°C
  Growth strain: NEB Stable
  Copy number: High Copy
Gene/Insert
  Gene/Insert name: Homo sapiens cadherin 1 (CDH1)
  Species: H. sapiens (human)
  Entrez Gene: CDH1 (a.k.a. Arc-1, BCDS1, CD324, CDHE, ECAD, LCAM, UVO)
Terms and licenses: Academic/Nonprofit Terms; Industry Terms: Not Available to Industry
How to cite: pHR_UAS-Ecad was a gift from Wendell Lim (Addgene plasmid # 133804 ; http://n2t.net/addgene:133804 ; RRID:Addgene_133804)
